Addgene plasmid #173231: pGL3-MTS-ccdb-DddA(G1397N)-UGI-Puro
Purpose: (Empty Backbone) One-step assembly of custom RVD arrays to construct DdCBE, TALE, etc.
Depositing lab: Bin Shen. Depositing organization: Nanjing Medical University. Publication: Precision modeling of mitochondrial diseases in zebrafish via DdCBE-mediated mtDNA base editing. Guo J, Zhang X, Chen X, Sun H, Dai Y, Wang J, Qian X, Tan L, Lou X, Shen B. Cell Discov. 2021 Sep 3;7(1):78. doi: 10.1038/s41421-021-00307-9. PubMed 34480028.
Backbone
  Vector backbone: pGL3
  Vector type: Unspecified
Growth in bacteria
  Bacterial resistance: Ampicillin, 100 μg/mL
  Growth temperature: 37°C
  Growth strain: ccdB Survival
  Copy number: High Copy
Gene/Insert
  Gene/Insert name: None
Terms and licenses: Academic/Nonprofit Terms; Industry Terms: Not Available to Industry
Depositor comments: MTS_N136aa_ccdb_C21aa_DddA_G1397N__UGI
How to cite: pGL3-MTS-ccdb-DddA(G1397N)-UGI-Puro was a gift from Bin Shen (Addgene plasmid # 173231 ; http://n2t.net/addgene:173231 ; RRID:Addgene_173231)
