[The description below was written by a language model from this plasmid's Addgene catalogue record and pLannotate feature annotations shown in this document.]
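Description:
pGL3-MTS-ccdb-DddA(G1397N)-UGI-Puro is an empty acceptor backbone, built on pGL3, for one-step assembly of custom TALE repeat (RVD) arrays to make one arm of a DddA-derived cytosine base editor (DdCBE) for mitochondrial DNA editing. It is a 6.5 kb high-copy plasmid carrying a ColE1/pUC-type origin and ampicillin resistance. Because it contains a functional ccdB toxin gene, it is propagated in a ccdB-tolerant E. coli strain.

According to the depositor's comment, the open reading frame reads: mitochondrial targeting signal, a 136-residue TALE N-terminal segment, the ccdB cassette, a 21-residue TALE C-terminal segment, the N-terminal half of DddA split at G1397, and a uracil glycosylase inhibitor (UGI). The feature table agrees with this layout. It shows a TAL effector-derived fragment (matched to avrXa10), a partial ccdA plus complete ccdB, a dddA fragment and UGI. The MTS itself is not annotated. Replacing the ccdB stuffer with an assembled repeat array gives counterselection, since unmodified vector kills standard cloning strains. In a working DdCBE, this half of the double-stranded DNA cytidine deaminase pairs with the complementary DddA half on a second TALE arm, restoring activity only at the target site, while UGI protects the resulting uracil from excision.

Expression is driven by the CMV enhancer/promoter and terminated by a bGH polyadenylation signal. A T7 promoter upstream of the coding region would permit in vitro transcription. A separate hPGK promoter–puromycin resistance cassette allows selection of transfected mammalian cells. Short HIV LTR, nef, SV40 large T and TcR matches appear to be remnants of earlier vectors rather than functional elements. The associated publication used such editors to model mitochondrial diseases in zebrafish.
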