Features (pLannotate 1.2.2; 20 found; start..end, strand, type, name):
      8..387     +  enhancer       CMV enhancer: human cytomegalovirus immediate early enhancer
    388..591     +  promoter       CMV promoter: human cytomegalovirus (CMV) immediate early promoter
    587..620     +  LTR            5' LTR (truncated) (fragment): truncated 5' long terminal repeat (LTR) from HIV-1
    636..654     +  promoter       T7 promoter: promoter for bacteriophage T7 RNA polymerase
    698..1312    +  CDS            avrXa10 (fragment): AVX10_XANOO - Experimental evidence at protein level: Swiss-Prot protein existence level 1. Avirulence protein. Induces the hypersensitive response (HR)in rice plants carrying the resistance gene Xa10. Activity depends on the presence of the core repeat domains; replacement with repeat domains from other proteins (AvrBs3 of X.euvesicatoria (AC P14727) or AvrXa7 of this organism) does not elicit the HR. Probably acts as a transcription factor in its host plant (rice) to induce plant resistance or disease. From Xanthomonas oryzae pv. oryzae.
   1314..1391    +  intron         PDK intron (fragment): pdk; modified pyruvate orthophosphate dikinase intron from Flaveria trinervia 3.0
   1482..1640    +  CDS            ccdA (fragment): CCDA_ECO57 - Also known as H, letA. Experimental evidence at protein level: Swiss-Prot protein existence level 1. Antitoxin component of a type II toxin-antitoxin (TA) system which inhibits the post-segregational killing (PSK) of plasmid-free cells, also referred to as a plasmid addiction system. Binds to and blocks the activity of CcdB; will also remove bound CcdB protein from the CcdB-GyrA complex by forming a CcdA-CcdB complex, a process termed rejuvenation. Functions as a transcriptional corepressor for the ccdAB operon, repression also requires CcdB (By similarity). From Escherichia coli
   1645..1947    +  CDS            ccdB: CCDB_ECOLI - Also known as G, letB, letD. Experimental evidence at protein level: Swiss-Prot protein existence level 1. Toxic component of a type II toxin-antitoxin (TA) system, functioning in plasmid maintainence. Responsible for the post- segregational killing (PSK) of plasmid-free cells, also referred to as a plasmid addiction system. Half-life of over 2 hours. Cell killing by CcdB is accompanied by filamentation, defects in chromosome and plasmid segregation, defects in cell division, formation of anucleate cells, decreased DNA synthesis and plasmid loss. Interferes with the activity of DN
   2064..2399    +  CDS            dddA (fragment): DDDA_BURC1 - Experimental evidence at protein level: Swiss-Prot protein existence level 1. Toxic component of a toxin-immunity protein module, which functions as a cellular contact-dependent growth inhibition (CDI) system. CDI modules allow bacteria to communicate with and inhibit the growth of closely related neighboring bacteria in a contact-dependent fashion. Bacteria that have this module inhibit or kill bacteria without it, giving them a growth advantage. Probably specifically inhibited by cognate immunity protein DddI (Probable). The C-terminal 163 residue fragment has double-stranded DN
   2409..2657    +  CDS            UGI: UNGI_BPPB2 - Experimental evidence at protein level: Swiss-Prot protein existence level 1. This protein binds specifically and reversibly to the host uracil-DNA glycosylase, preventing removal of uracil residues from PBS2 DNA by the host uracil-excision repair system. From Bacillus phage PBS2 (Bacteriophage PBS2).
   2698..2922    +  polyA_signal   bGH poly(A) signal: bovine growth hormone polyadenylation signal
   2929..3439    +  promoter       hPGK promoter: human phosphoglycerate kinase 1 promoter
   3461..4060    +  CDS            PuroR (fragment): puromycin N-acetyltransferase; pac from Streptomyces; confers resistance to puromycin
   4103..4171    +  CDS            nef (fragment): NEF_HV1Z2 - Experimental evidence at protein level: Swiss-Prot protein existence level 1. Extracellular Nef protein targets CD4(+) T-lymphocytes for apoptosis by interacting with CXCR4 surface receptors. From Human immunodeficiency virus type 1 group M subtype D (isolate Z2/CDC-Z34) (HIV-1).
   4207..4328    -  polyA_signal   SV40 poly(A) signal: SV40 polyadenylation signal
   4351..4419    -  CDS            large T antigen (fragment): large T antigen from SV40 (simian virus 40)
   4435..4567    +  CDS            TcR (fragment): tetracycline efflux protein; tet; confers resistance to tetracycline
   4747..5335    -  rep_origin     ori: high-copy-number ColE1/pMB1/pBR322/pUC origin of replication
   5506..6366    -  CDS            AmpR: β-lactamase; bla; confers resistance to ampicillin, carbenicillin, and related antibiotics
   6367..6471    -  promoter       AmpR promoter: bla
>Addgene plasmid #173231 | pGL3-MTS-ccdb-DddA(G1397N)-UGI-Puro | addgene full sequence | sequence record 342557 | Addgene NGS Result
ACGCGTTGACATTGATTATTGACTAGTTATTAATAGTAATCAATTACGGGGTCATTAGTTCATAGCCCAT
ATATGGAGTTCCGCGTTACATAACTTACGGTAAATGGCCCGCCTGGCTGACCGCCCAACGACCCCCGCCC
ATTGACGTCAATAATGACGTATGTTCCCATAGTAACGCCAATAGGGACTTTCCATTGACGTCAATGGGTG
GAGTATTTACGGTAAACTGCCCACTTGGCAGTACATCAAGTGTATCATATGCCAAGTACGCCCCCTATTG
ACGTCAATGACGGTAAATGGCCCGCCTGGCATTATGCCCAGTACATGACCTTATGGGACTTTCCTACTTG
GCAGTACATCTACGTATTAGTCATCGCTATTACCATGGTGATGCGGTTTTGGCAGTACATCAATGGGCGT
GGATAGCGGTTTGACTCACGGGGATTTCCAAGTCTCCACCCCATTGACGTCAATGGGAGTTTGTTTTGGC
ACCAAAATCAACGGGACTTTCCAAAATGTCGTAACAACTCCGCCCCATTGACGCAAATGGGCGGTAGGCG
TGTACGGTGGGAGGTCTATATAAGCAGAGCTCTCTGGCTAACTAGAGAACCCACTGCTTACTGGCTTATC
GAAATTAATACGACTCACTATAGGGAGACAAGCTGGCTAGACCATGTTGGGGTTTGTGGGTCGGGTGGCC
GCTGCTCCGGCCTCCGGGGCCTTGCGGAGACTCACCCCTTCAGCGTCGCTGCCCCCAGCTCAGCTCTTAC
TGCGGGCCGCTCCGACGGCGGTCCATCCTGTCAGGGACTATGCGGCGCAAACATCTGAGAGCGGCGGAGG
CGGGAGCCCCGGCGCGGCCGCTGACTACAAGGATGACGACGATAAAGGTAGCGTGGATCTACGCACGCTC
GGCTACAGCCAGCAGCAACAGGAGAAGATCAAACCGAAGGTTCGTTCGACAGTGGCGCAGCACCACGAGG
CACTGGTCGGCCATGGGTTTACACACGCGCACATCGTTGCGCTCAGCCAACACCCGGCAGCGTTAGGGAC
CGTCGCTGTCAAGTATCAGGACATGATCGCAGCGTTGCCAGAGGCGACACACGAAGCGATCGTTGGCGTC
GGCAAACAGTGGTCCGGCGCACGCGCTCTGGAGGCCTTGCTCACGGTGGCGGGAGAGTTGAGAGGTCCAC
CGTTACAGTTGGACACAGGCCAACTTCTCAAGATTGCAAAACGTGGCGGCGTGACCGCAGTGGAGGCAGT
GCATGCATGGCGCAATGCACTGACGGGTGCCCCCCTGAACCTGACCCCAGAGACCGGCTTACTAAAAGCC
AGATAACAGTATGCGTATTTGCGCGCTGATTTTTGCGGTATAAGAATATATACTGATATGTATACCCGAA
GTATGTCAAAAAGAGGTATGCTATGAAGCAGCGTATTACAGTGACAGTTGACAGCGACAGCTATCAGTTG
CTCAAGGCATATATGATGTCAATATCTCCGGTCTGGTAAGCACAACCATGCAGAATGAAGCCCGTCGTCT
GCGTGCCGAACGCTGGAAAGCGGAAAATCAGGAAGGGATGGCTGAGGTCGCCCGGTTTATTGAAATGAAC
GGCTCTTTTGCTGACGAGAACAGGGGCTGGTGAAATGCAGTTTAAGGTTTACACCTATAAAAGAGAGAGC
CGTTATCGTCTGTTTGTGGATGTACAGAGTGATATTATTGACACGCCCGGGCGACGGATGGTGATCCCCC
TGGCCAGTGCACGTCTGCTGTCAGATAAAGTCTCCCGTGAACTTTACCCGGTGGTGCATATCGGGGATGA
AAGCTGGCGCATGATGACCACCGATATGGCCAGTGTGCCGGTGTCCGTTATCGGGGAAGAAGTGGCTGAT
CTCAGCCACCGCGAAAATGACATCAAAAACGCCATTAACCTGATGTTCTGGGGAATATAAATGTCAGGCT
CCCTTATACACAGCCAGGGTCTCTCGCGTTGACCAACGACCACCTCGTCGCCTTGGCCTGCCTCGGCGGA
CGTCCTGCGCTGGATGCAGTGAAAAAGGGATTGGGAGGCTCCGGCTCCTACGCCCTGGGCCCATATCAGA
TCTCTGCCCCACAGCTGCCAGCATACAACGGACAGACCGTGGGCACATTCTACTATGTGAATGACGCCGG
CGGCCTGGAGTCTAAGGTGTTTAGCTCCGGCGGCCCAACCCCCTACCCTAACTATGCCAATGCAGGACAC
GTGGAGGGACAGAGCGCCCTGTTCATGCGGGATAACGGCATCTCCGAGGGCCTGGTGTTCCACAACAATC
CCGAGGGCACCTGCGGCTTTTGCGTGAACATGACCGAGACACTGCTGCCCGAGAATGCCAAGATGACAGT
GGTGCCACCTGAGGGATCTGGAGGCAGCACCAACCTGTCTGACATCATCGAGAAGGAGACAGGCAAGCAG
CTGGTCATCCAGGAGAGCATCCTGATGCTGCCCGAAGAAGTCGAAGAAGTGATCGGAAACAAGCCTGAGA
GCGATATCCTGGTCCATACCGCCTACGACGAGAGTACCGACGAAAATGTGATGCTGCTGACATCCGACGC
CCCAGAGTATAAGCCCTGGGCTCTGGTCATCCAGGATTCCAACGGAGAGAACAAAATCAAAATGCTGTAA
TCTAGAGGGCCCGTTTAAACCCGCTGATCAGCCTCGACTGTGCCTTCTAGTTGCCAGCCATCTGTTGTTT
GCCCCTCCCCCGTGCCTTCCTTGACCCTGGAAGGTGCCACTCCCACTGTCCTTTCCTAATAAAATGAGGA
AATTGCATCGCATTGTCTGAGTAGGTGTCATTCTATTCTGGGGGGTGGGGTGGGGCAGGACAGCAAGGGG
GAGGATTGGGAAGACAATAGCAGGCATGCTGGGGATGCGGTGGGCTCTATGGCTCGAGGGGGTTGGGGTT
GCGCCTTTTCCAAGGCAGCCCTGGGTTTGCGCAGGGACGCGGCTGCTCTGGGCGTGGTTCCGGGAAACGC
AGCGGCGCCGACCCTGGGACTCGCACATTCTTCACGTCCGTTCGCAGCGTCACCCGGATCTTCGCCGCTA
CCCTTGTGGGCCCCCCGGCGACGCTTCCTGCTCCGCCCCTAAGTCGGGAAGGTTCCTTGCGGTTCGCGGC
GTGCCGGACGTGACAAACGGAAGCCGCACGTCTCACTAGTACCCTCGCAGACGGACAGCGCCAGGGAGCA
ATGGCAGCGCGCCGACCGCGATGGGCTGTGGCCAATAGCGGCTGCTCAGCAGGGCGCGCCGAGAGCAGCG
GCCGGGAAGGGGCGGTGCGGGAGGCGGGGTGTGGGGCGGTAGTGTGGGCCCTGTTCCTGCCCGCGCGGTG
TTCCGCATTCTGCAAGCCTCCGGAGCGCACGTCGGCAGTCGGCTCCCTCGTTGACCGAATCACCGACCTC
TCTCCCCAGGGGGATCCACCGGAGCTTACCATGACCGAGTACAAGCCCACGGTGCGCCTCGCCACCCGCG
ACGACGTCCCCAGGGCCGTACGCACCCTCGCCGCCGCGTTCGCCGACTACCCCGCCACGCGCCACACCGT
CGATCCGGACCGCCACATCGAGCGGGTCACCGAGCTGCAAGAACTCTTCCTCACGCGCGTCGGGCTCGAC
ATCGGCAAGGTGTGGGTCGCGGACGACGGCGCCGCGGTGGCGGTCTGGACCACGCCGGAGAGCGTCGAAG
CGGGGGCGGTGTTCGCCGAGATCGGCCCGCGCATGGCCGAGTTGAGCGGTTCCCGGCTGGCCGCGCAGCA
ACAGATGGAAGGCCTCCTGGCGCCGCACCGGCCCAAGGAGCCCGCGTGGTTCCTGGCCACCGTCGGCGTC
TCGCCCGACCACCAGGGCAAGGGTCTGGGCAGCGCCGTCGTGCTCCCCGGAGTGGAGGCGGCCGAGCGCG
CCGGGGTGCCCGCCTTCCTGGAAACCTCCGCGCCCCGCAACCTCCCCTTCTACGAGCGGCTCGGCTTCAC
CGTCACCGCCGACGTCGAGGTGCCCGAAGGACCGCGCACCTGGTGCATGACCCGCAAGCCCGGTGCCTGA
CGCCCGCCCCACGACCCGCAGCGCCCGACCGAAAGGAGCGCACGACCCCATGCATCGGTACCTTTAAGAC
CAATGACTTACAAGGCAGCTGTAGATCTTAGCCACTTTCTAGAGTCGGGGCGGCCGGCCGCTTCGAGCAG
ACATGATAAGATACATTGATGAGTTTGGACAAACCACAACTAGAATGCAGTGAAAAAAATGCTTTATTTG
TGAAATTTGTGATGCTATTGCTTTATTTGTAACCATTATAAGCTGCAATAAACAAGTTAACAACAACAAT
TGCATTCATTTTATGTTTCAGGTTCAGGGGGAGGTGTGGGAGGTTTTTTAAAGCAAGTAAAACCTCTACA
AATGTGGTAAAATCGATAAGGATCCGTCGACCGATGCCCTTGAGAGCCTTCAACCCAGTCAGCTCCTTCC
GGTGGGCGCGGGGCATGACTATCGTCGCCGCACTTATGACTGTCTTCTTTATCATGCAACTCGTAGGACA
GGTGCCGGCAGCGCTCTTCCGCTTCCTCGCTCACTGACTCGCTGCGCTCGGTCGTTCGGCTGCGGCGAGC
GGTATCAGCTCACTCAAAGGCGGTAATACGGTTATCCACAGAATCAGGGGATAACGCAGGAAAGAACATG
TGAGCAAAAGGCCAGCAAAAGGCCAGGAACCGTAAAAAGGCCGCGTTGCTGGCGTTTTTCCATAGGCTCC
GCCCCCCTGACGAGCATCACAAAAATCGACGCTCAAGTCAGAGGTGGCGAAACCCGACAGGACTATAAAG
ATACCAGGCGTTTCCCCCTGGAAGCTCCCTCGTGCGCTCTCCTGTTCCGACCCTGCCGCTTACCGGATAC
CTGTCCGCCTTTCTCCCTTCGGGAAGCGTGGCGCTTTCTCATAGCTCACGCTGTAGGTATCTCAGTTCGG
TGTAGGTCGTTCGCTCCAAGCTGGGCTGTGTGCACGAACCCCCCGTTCAGCCCGACCGCTGCGCCTTATC
CGGTAACTATCGTCTTGAGTCCAACCCGGTAAGACACGACTTATCGCCACTGGCAGCAGCCACTGGTAAC
AGGATTAGCAGAGCGAGGTATGTAGGCGGTGCTACAGAGTTCTTGAAGTGGTGGCCTAACTACGGCTACA
CTAGAAGAACAGTATTTGGTATCTGCGCTCTGCTGAAGCCAGTTACCTTCGGAAAAAGAGTTGGTAGCTC
TTGATCCGGCAAACAAACCACCGCTGGTAGCGGTGGTTTTTTTGTTTGCAAGCAGCAGATTACGCGCAGA
AAAAAAGGATCTCAAGAAGATCCTTTGATCTTTTCTACGGGGTCTGACGCTCAGTGGAACGAAAACTCAC
GTTAAGGGATTTTGGTCATGAGATTATCAAAAAGGATCTTCACCTAGATCCTTTTAAATTAAAAATGAAG
TTTTAAATCAATCTAAAGTATATATGAGTAAACTTGGTCTGACAGTTACCAATGCTTAATCAGTGAGGCA
CCTATCTCAGCGATCTGTCTATTTCGTTCATCCATAGTTGCCTGACTCCCCGTCGTGTAGATAACTACGA
TACGGGAGGGCTTACCATCTGGCCCCAGTGCTGCAATGATACCGCGGGACCCACGCTCACCGGCTCCAGA
TTTATCAGCAATAAACCAGCCAGCCGGAAGGGCCGAGCGCAGAAGTGGTCCTGCAACTTTATCCGCCTCC
ATCCAGTCTATTAATTGTTGCCGGGAAGCTAGAGTAAGTAGTTCGCCAGTTAATAGTTTGCGCAACGTTG
TTGCCATTGCTACAGGCATCGTGGTGTCACGCTCGTCGTTTGGTATGGCTTCATTCAGCTCCGGTTCCCA
ACGATCAAGGCGAGTTACATGATCCCCCATGTTGTGCAAAAAAGCGGTTAGCTCCTTCGGTCCTCCGATC
GTTGTCAGAAGTAAGTTGGCCGCAGTGTTATCACTCATGGTTATGGCAGCACTGCATAATTCTCTTACTG
TCATGCCATCCGTAAGATGCTTTTCTGTGACTGGTGAGTACTCAACCAAGTCATTCTGAGAATAGTGTAT
GCGGCGACCGAGTTGCTCTTGCCCGGCGTCAATACGGGATAATACCGCGCCACATAGCAGAACTTTAAAA
GTGCTCATCATTGGAAAACGTTCTTCGGGGCGAAAACTCTCAAGGATCTTACCGCTGTTGAGATCCAGTT
CGATGTAACCCACTCGTGCACCCAACTGATCTTCAGCATCTTTTACTTTCACCAGCGTTTCTGGGTGAGC
AAAAACAGGAAGGCAAAATGCCGCAAAAAAGGGAATAAGGGCGACACGGAAATGTTGAATACTCATACTC
TTCCTTTTTCAATATTATTGAAGCATTTATCAGGGTTATTGTCTCATGAGCGGATACATATTTGAATGTA
TTTAGAAAAATAAACAAATAGGGGTTCCGCGCACATTTCCCCGAAAAGTGCCACCTG
